Addgene plasmid #24368: pattB-QF-hsp70
Depositing lab: Liqun Luo. Depositing organization: Stanford University. Publication: The Q system: a repressible binary system for transgene expression, lineage tracing, and mosaic analysis. Potter CJ, Tasic B, Russler EV, Liang L, Luo L. Cell. 2010 Apr 30. 141(3):536-48. 10.1016/j.cell.2010.02.025 PubMed 20434990.
Backbone
  Vector backbone: pattB-hsp70
  Backbone size w/o insert (bp): 7700
  Vector type: Insect Expression
Growth in bacteria
  Bacterial resistance: Ampicillin, 100 μg/mL
  Growth temperature: 37°C
  Growth strain: DH5alpha
  Copy number: Unknown
Gene/Insert
  Gene/Insert name: QF
  Species: Neurospora crassa
  Insert size (bp): 2450
  Cloning method: Restriction Enzyme
  Sequencing primers: 5′ T7, pCasper-F
Terms and licenses: Academic/Nonprofit Terms; Industry Terms: Not Available to Industry
Depositor comments: A newer version of this plasmid is now available - pattB-hsp70P-QF#7-hsp70T www.addgene.org/46134 (Addgene plasmid # 46134)
How to cite: pattB-QF-hsp70 was a gift from Liqun Luo (Addgene plasmid # 24368 ; http://n2t.net/addgene:24368 ; RRID:Addgene_24368)
