[The description below was written by a language model from this plasmid's Addgene catalogue record and pLannotate feature annotations shown in this document.]
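Description:
pattB-QF-hsp70 is an insect (Drosophila) transgenesis vector built on the pattB-hsp70 backbone and designed for site-specific integration into the fly genome. It carries a φC31 integrase attB site, which allows recombination into a genomic attP landing site, and a mini-white gene (a white allele lacking part of its first intron) that serves as the eye-colour marker for identifying transformants. A single loxP site lies between mini-white and the insert and could support Cre-mediated rearrangement after integration, although the record does not state its intended use. In bacteria the plasmid is maintained through a high-copy ColE1/pUC-type origin and selected with ampicillin via the β-lactamase gene. An f1 origin, T7 and T3 promoters, and lacZα/lac promoter remnants are leftovers of a standard phagemid cloning backbone.

The payload is QF (qa-1F), the roughly 2.45 kb coding sequence of the Neurospora crassa transcriptional activator of the quinate-metabolism gene cluster, which binds a defined 16 bp recognition sequence upstream of its target genes. QF is the activator component of the Q system, a repressible binary expression system used in flies for transgene expression, lineage tracing and mosaic analysis. The feature table annotates no promoter directly upstream of QF. The "hsp70" in the name most likely refers to hsp70-derived sequence in the unannotated interval between the QF coding sequence and attB, but the record does not describe this element. The construct therefore appears suited to having an enhancer or promoter of interest cloned in front of QF to make driver lines, though this is an inference. The depositor notes that a newer version of the plasmid with an explicit hsp70 promoter and terminator is available.
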