Features (pLannotate 1.2.2; 15 found; start..end, strand, type, name):
      4..432     +  rep_origin     f1 ori (sequence partly withheld): f1 bacteriophage origin of replication; arrow indicates direction of (+) strand synthesis
    463..620     -  CDS            lacZα (fragment): LacZα fragment of β-galactosidase; lacZ fragment
    623..641     +  promoter       T7 promoter: promoter for bacteriophage T7 RNA polymerase
    666..4802    +  gene           mini-white: white; This modified version of the white gene lacks part of the first intron.
   4809..4842    -  protein_bind   loxP: Cre-mediated recombination occurs in the 8-bp core sequence (GCATACAT). Cre recombinase
   4874..7321    +  CDS            qa-1f: QA1F_NEUCR - Protein predicted: Swiss-Prot protein existence level 4. Transcription activation of genes for enzymes and proteins of quinate metabolism by binding to a 16 base-pair sequence (consensus 5'- GGRTAARYRYTTAYCC-3') in front of each Qa genes. From Neurospora crassa (strain ATCC 24698 / 74-OR23-1A / CBS 708.71 / DSM 1257 / FGSC 987).
   7648..7717    +  protein_bind   attB: attB site for the φC31 integrase (Groth et al., 2000) phage φC31 integrase
   7936..7954    -  promoter       T3 promoter: promoter for bacteriophage T3 RNA polymerase
   7999..8015    -  protein_bind   lac operator: The lac repressor binds to the lac operator to inhibit transcription in E. coli. This inhibition can be relieved by adding lactose or isopropyl-β-D-thiogalactopyranoside (IPTG). lac repressor encoded by lacI
   8023..8053    -  promoter       lac promoter: promoter for the E. coli lac operon
   8068..8089    -  protein_bind   CAP binding site: CAP binding activates transcription in the presence of cAMP. E. coli catabolite activator protein
   8102..8194    -  CDS            lacI (fragment): lac repressor; lacI; The lac repressor binds to the lac operator to inhibit transcription in E. coli. This inhibition can be relieved by adding lactose or isopropyl-β-D-thiogalactopyranoside (IPTG).
   8377..8965    -  rep_origin     ori: high-copy-number ColE1/pMB1/pBR322/pUC origin of replication
   9136..9996    -  CDS            AmpR: β-lactamase; bla; confers resistance to ampicillin, carbenicillin, and related antibiotics
   9997..10101   -  promoter       AmpR promoter: bla
>Addgene plasmid #24368 | pattB-QF-hsp70 | depositor full sequence | sequence record 11399 | Author sequence
CTG
[124 nt withheld, positions 4-127]
C
[91 nt withheld, positions 129-219]
A
[49 nt withheld, positions 221-269]
CCTTTGACGTTGGAGTCCACGTTCTTT
[37 nt withheld, positions 297-333]
ACCCTATCTCGGTCTATTCTTTTGATTTATAAGGGATTTTGCCGATTTCGGCCTATTGGTTAAAAAATGA
GCTGATTTAACAAAAATTTAACGCGAATTTTAACAAAATATTAACGCTTACAATTTCCATTCGCCATTCA
GGCTGCGCAACTGTTGGGAAGGGCGATCGGTGCGGGCCTCTTCGCTATTACGCCAGCTGGCGAAAGGGGG
ATGTGCTGCAAGGCGATTAAGTTGGGTAACGCCAGGGTTTTCCCAGTCACGACGTTGTAAAACGACGGCC
AGTGAATTGTAATACGACTCACTATAGGGCGAATTGGGTACGTACCGGGCCCCTAGTATGTATGTAAGTT
AATAAAACCCATTTTTGCGGAAAGTAGATAAAAAAAACATTTTTTTTTTTTACTGCACTGGATATCATTG
AACTTATCTGATCAGTTTTAAATTTACTTCGATCCAAGGGTATTTGATGTACCAGGTTCTTTCGATTACC
TCTCACTCAAAATGACATTCCACTCAAAGTCAGCGCTGTTTGCCTCCTTCTCTGTCCACAGAAATATCGC
CGTCTCTTTCGCCGCTGCGTCCGCTATCTCTTTCGCCACCGTTTGTAGCGTTACGTAGCGTCAATGTCCG
CCTTCAGTTGCATTTTGTCAGCGGTTTCGTGACGAAGCTCCAAGCGGTTTACGCCATCAATTAAACACAA
AGTGCTGTGCCAAAACTCCTCTCGCTTCTTATTTTTGTTTGTTTTTTGAGTGATTGGGGTGGTGATTGGT
TTTGGGTGGGTAAGCAGGGGAAAGTGTGAAAAATCCCGGCAATGGGCCAAGAGGATCAGGAGCTATTAAT
TCGCGGAGGCAGCAAACACCCATCTGCCGAGCATCTGAACAATGTGAGTAGTACATGTGCATACATCTTA
AGTTCACTTGATCTATAGGAACTGCGATTGCAACATCAAATTGTCTGCGGCGTGAGAACTGCGACCCACA
AAAATCCCAAACCGCAATTGCACAAACAAATAGTGACACGAAACAGATTATTCTGGTAGCTGTTCTCGCT
ATATAAGACAATTTTTGAGATCATATCATGATCAAGACATCTAAAGGCATTCATTTTCGACTATATTCTT
TTTTACAAAAAATATAACAACCAGATATTTTAAGCTGATCCTAGATGCACAAAAAATAAATAAAAGTATA
AACCTACTTCGTAGGATACTTCGGGGTACTTTTTGTTCGGGGTTAGATGAGCATAACGCTTGTAGTTGAT
ATTTGAGATCCCCTATCATTGCAGGGTGACAGCGGAGCGGCTTCGCAGAGCTGCATTAACCAGGGCTTCG
GGCAGGCCAAAAACTACGGCACGCTCCGGCCACCCAGTCCGCCGGAGGACTCCGGTTCAGGGAGCGGCCA
ACTAGCCGAGAACCTCACCTATGCCTGGCACAATATGGACATCTTTGGGGCGGTCAATCAGCCGGGCTCC
GGATGGCGGCAGCTGGTCAACCGGACACGCGGACTATTCTGCAACGAGCGACACATACCGGCGCCCAGGA
AACATTTGCTCAAGAACGGTGAGTTTCTATTCGCAGTCGGCTGATCTGTGTGAAATCTTAATAAAGGGTC
CAATTACCAATTTGAAACTCAGTTTGCGGCGTGGCCTATCCGGGCGAACTTTTGGCCGTGATGGGCAGTT
CCGGTGCCGGAAAGACGACCCTGCTGAATGCCCTTGCCTTTCGATCGCCGCAGGGCATCCAAGTATCGCC
ATCCGGGATGCGACTGCTCAATGGCCAACCTGTGGACGCCAAGGAGATGCAGGCCAGGTGCGCCTATGTC
CAGCAGGATGACCTCTTTATCGGCTCCCTAACGGCCAGGGAACACCTGATTTTCCAGGCCATGGTGCGGA
TGCCACGACATCTGACCTATCGGCAGCGAGTGGCCCGCGTGGATCAGGTGATCCAGGAGCTTTCGCTCAG
CAAATGTCAGCACACGATCATCGGTGTGCCCGGCAGGGTGAAAGGTCTGTCCGGCGGAGAAAGGAAGCGT
CTGGCATTCGCCTCCGAGGCACTAACCGATCCGCCGCTTCTGATCTGCGATGAGCCCACCTCCGGACTGG
ACTCATTTACCGCCCACAGCGTCGTCCAGGTGCTGAAGAAGCTGTCGCAGAAGGGCAAGACCGTCATCCT
GACCATTCATCAGCCGTCTTCCGAGCTGTTTGAGCTCTTTGACAAGATCCTTCTGATGGCCGAGGGCAGG
GTAGCTTTCTTGGGCACTCCCAGCGAAGCCGTCGACTTCTTTTCCTAGTGAGTTCGATGTGTTTATTAAG
GGTATCTAGCATTACATTACATCTCAACTCCTATCCAGCGTGGGTGCCCAGTGTCCTACCAACTACAATC
CGGCGGACTTTTACGTACAGGTGTTGGCCGTTGTGCCCGGACGGGAGATCGAGTCCCGTGATCGGATCGC
CAAGATATGCGACAATTTTGCTATTAGCAAAGTAGCCCGGGATATGGAGCAGTTGTTGGCCACCAAAAAT
TTGGAGAAGCCACTGGAGCAGCCGGAGAATGGGTACACCTACAAGGCCACCTGGTTCATGCAGTTCCGGG
CGGTCCTGTGGCGATCCTGGCTGTCGGTGCTCAAGGAACCACTCCTCGTAAAAGTGCGACTTATTCAGAC
AACGGTGAGTGGTTCCAGTGGAAACAAATGATATAACGCTTACAATTCTTGGAAACAAATTCGCTAGATT
TTAGTTAGAATTGCCTGATTCCACACCCTTCTTAGTTTTTTTCAATGAGATGTATAGTTTATAGTTTTGC
AGAAAATAAATAAATTTCATTTAACTCGCGAACATGTTGAAGATATGAATATTAATGAGATGCGAGTAAC
ATTTTAATTTGCAGATGGTTGCCATCTTGATTGGCCTCATCTTTTTGGGCCAACAACTCACGCAAGTGGG
CGTGATGAATATCAACGGAGCCATCTTCCTCTTCCTGACCAACATGACCTTTCAAAACGTCTTTGCCACG
ATAAATGTAAGTCTTGTTTAGAATACATTTGCATATTAATAATTTACTAACTTTCTAATGAATCGATTCG
ATTTAGGTGTTCACCTCAGAGCTGCCAGTTTTTATGAGGGAGGCCCGAAGTCGACTTTATCGCTGTGACA
CATACTTTCTGGGCAAAACGATTGCCGAATTACCGCTTTTTCTCACAGTGCCACTGGTCTTCACGGCGAT
TGCCTATCCGATGATCGGACTGCGGGCCGGAGTGCTGCACTTCTTCAACTGCCTGGCGCTGGTCACTCTG
GTGGCCAATGTGTCAACGTCCTTCGGATATCTAATATCCTGCGCCAGCTCCTCGACCTCGATGGCGCTGT
CTGTGGGTCCGCCGGTTATCATACCATTCCTGCTCTTTGGCGGCTTCTTCTTGAACTCGGGCTCGGTGCC
AGTATACCTCAAATGGTTGTCGTACCTCTCATGGTTCCGTTACGCCAACGAGGGTCTGCTGATTAACCAA
TGGGCGGACGTGGAGCCGGGCGAAATTAGCTGCACATCGTCGAACACCACGTGCCCCAGTTCGGGCAAGG
TCATCCTGGAGACGCTTAACTTCTCCGCCGCCGATCTGCCGCTGGACTACGTGGGTCTGGCCATTCTCAT
CGTGAGCTTCCGGGTGCTCGCATATCTGGCTCTAAGACTTCGGGCCCGACGCAAGGAGTAGCCGACATAT
ATCCGAAATAACTGCTTGTTTTTTTTTTTTACCATTATTACCATCGTGTTTACTGTTTATTGCCCCCTCA
AAAAGCTAATGTAATTATATTTGTGCCAATAAAAACAAGATATGACCTATAGAATACAAGTATTTCCCCT
TCGAACATCCCCACAAGTAGACTTTGGATTTGTCTTCTAACCAAAAGACTTACACACCTGCATACCTTAC
ATCAAAAACTCGTTTATCGCTACATAAAACACCGGGATATATTTTTTATATACATACTTTTCAAATCGCG
CGCCCTCTTCATAATTCACCTCCACCACACCACGTTTCGTAGTTGCTCTTTCGCTGTCTCCCACCCGCTC
TCCGCAACACATTCACCTTTTGTTCGACGACCTTGGAGCGACTGTCGTTAGTTCCGCGCGATTCGGTTCG
CTCAAATGGTTCCGAGTGGTTCATTTCGTCTCAATAGAAATTAGTAATAAATATTTGTATGTACAATTTA
TTTGCTCCAATATATTTGTATATATTTCCCTCACAGCTATATTTATTCTAATTTAATATTATGACTTTTT
AAGGTAATTTTTTGTGACCTGTTCGGAGTGATTAGCGTTACAATTTGAACTGAAAGTGACATCCAGTGTT
TGTTCCTTGTGTAGATGCATCTCAAAAAAATGGTGGGCATAATAGTGTTGTTTATATATATCAAAAATAA
CAACTATAATAATAAGAATACATTTAATTTAGAAAATGCTTGGATTTCACTGGAACTAGGCTAGCATAAC
TTCGTATAATGTATGCTATACGAAGTTATGCTAGCGGATCCGGGAATTGGGAATTCCAACATGCCGCCTA
AACGCAAGACACTCAATGCCGCTGCCGAAGCCAATGCCCACGCTGATGGCCATGCTGATGGCAATGCTGA
TGGTCATGTCGCTAACACTGCAGCAAGCAGCAACAACGCCCGTTTTGCGGACTTGACCAACATTGACACA
CCCGGCCTCGGCCCTACCACGACGACGTTACTTGTCGAGCCCGCTCGTTCGAAACGCCAGAGAGTCTCGA
GGGCCTGTGATCAGTGTCGAGCTGCACGTGAAAAGTGTGATGGAATCCAGCCGGCTTGCTTCCCCTGTGT
GTCGCAGGGCCGGTCGTGTACCTACCAGGCCAGTCCCAAGAAGCGAGGAGTCCAGACGGGCTACATCCGC
ACTCTCGAACTGGCTCTGGCTTGGATGTTCGAGAACGTTGCCCGCAGCGAGGACGCCCTCCACAATCTTT
TGGTCCGTGATGCTGGCCAGGGCAGCGCTCTCCTGGTCGGCAAAGACTCGCCTGCTGCAGAACGCCTGCA
TGCAAGATGGGCGACGAGTCGAGTCAACAAAAGCATCACCCGTCTTCTCTCAGGTCAGGCCGCACAAGAT
CCATCTGAAGACGGCCAATCCCCGTCCGAAGACATAAATGTCCAAGATGCCGGGGCAAAGACATCCGACT
TCCCTCATGCGCCTCACTTGACTTTCTCGGCGCCTAAGTCTAGTACAGCTGAGACACGCACTCTACCAGG
CCCGGTCCGACCACCTATTTCGGCAAACACCCTGGAAAACAACCTTCAGCCAGATGGTACCGGGATAGGG
AAGCTACCACCCAATCATTGGCGCCTGCTGGATATCTACTTTTCCTACACGCATTCTTGGCTCCCTATCC
TCGAGAAGAAAGACATGTACCAAGCATTGTACCAGTACTCTGAACAAGGCTCGTTGCTTCCCTCTGCGAA
TGTCGAGTCTGGCGTTCATGCCGAGCTCTGGAGCGCGCTCGCCCTGGCGTCCTTCCAGGCTGCTGCTACT
GCTGCATCGAGTGCTACGGGTCCAGCTTCAGCTGCTCATGGCCATGACAATGCCATCAATCCTTCACCTG
CAGACATATCTGACACAGCCCGAAAGCTCATACCTTTGGAAAGCGGGCCGTTCCAGGTTCAGCACTGCAG
AGCGTTGCTGCTTCTTTGTCTCGTAAGCCTTGGGCGGGATGATTGGGAGTCTGCTTGGTTGCTGGTTGGC
TTTGCGGTCCGCGTCCTACTTGTTGTTCGCACCCAGTTGCCTCCTGATGATGACCGGCCACGACCAAGAA
TGCGTGCGCTGCTCGTCGCGTGCTTCATCGTGGATACCATTGTGTCTATGAGACACAACGTGCCGGCCCA
TCTCAAGCCAGACGACATTGCGGATCTGCCGTTACCTGAAGACGGTCAAGATCAATGGGAGCCGTGGACA
CCATGTGAGGGCTTAGGCGGTGAACACACCATGCTGCAAATGTTGAGGAACCCGGCATACCCTTTAAGCA
CATTCAACCACCTATATGGCGTGACCAAGCTGGTTGCTTTGGAGCTTCTGCCAAGAATACGAACATCTTC
ACAGAACGCTCCCTTGGAGTTCAGGTCGCGGTTGCAGCAGGTAATCGGCCACAATTCTCCCTTCAGCGTC
TTTGTCCTTTCCCAGGATACAGCATCGGCTTTTGTGCCTACTGCATACCTTACCCGTACCGTTTATTTAT
GGGCAGCTGCCTTTTCTGAGCCTCTCAACGAACACTACTCGCATCTTCTGATCGAAACTCTTGATCAGTA
TCAGAAGCGGTTTGGTACATATGCAATCCCACCTCTGATCCCTTCTCTTCTAGACTCCCTTCTTGCTTTA
AAGAAACAATCACATTCTTCAGAGCGGCATCGAAGGCACTTGGAAGAGCTTTTCCCCGCCTACTCCTCCA
TTTGGCCTCGGGGAGGCCGACACAGCAATACTGGCCTCCAACCCATACGACAACTTGAGCTTCCGCCGAC
TGCGACTGCCACTGCAAGTATCATGCCCCATGTCATGGAACAGCCCCTGTCAACGTCAATAAATCCGGTC
AATGATCGGTTTAATGGAATACCGAATCCTACCCCCTACAATAGCGATGCGGCCCTAGACGCAATTACTC
AAACCAATGACTACGGATCAGTCAATACCCATGGCATTCTCAGTACATATCCACCACCTGCCACCCACTT
GAACGAGGCCTCGGTGGCCCTTGCGCCTGGAGGTGCTCCTCCCAGACCACCCCCGCCATACGTTGATAGT
ACAACGAACCATCCTCCTTACCATAGTAACCTCGTCCCCATGGCCAATTTCGGATATTCGACTGTAGACT
ATGATGCGATGGTGGATGATCTGGCATCGATCGAGTACACGGATGCGGTTGACGTTGATCCGCAGTTCAT
GACGAACCTCGGGTTTGTCCCAGGGTGTAATTTTAGCGATATCAACACGTATGAGCAATAGGACGTCTAT
CGATACCGTCGACTAAAGCCAAATAGAAAATTATTCAGTTCCTGGCTTAAGTTTTTAAAAGTGATATTAT
TTATTTGGTTGTAACCAACCAAAAGAATGTAAATAACTAATACATAATTATGTTAGTTTTAAGTTAGCAA
CAAATTGATTTTAGCTATATTAGCTACTTGGTTAATAAATAGAATATATTTATTTAAAGATAATTGCGTT
TTTATTGTCAGGGAGTGAGTTTGCTTAAAAACTCGTTTAGATCCGCGGCCGCGGCTCGAGGGTACCTCTA
GAGATCCACTAGTGTCGACGATGTAGGTCACGGTCTCGAAGCCGCGGTGCGGGTGCCAGGGCGTGCCCTT
GGGCTCCCCGGGCGCGTACTCCACCTCACCCATCTGGTCCATCATGATGAACGGGTCGAGGTGGCGGTAG
TTGATCCCGGCGAACGCGCGGCGCACCGGGAAGCCCTCGCCCTCGAAACCGCTGGGCGCGGTGGTCACGG
TGAGCACGGGACGTGCGACGGCGTCGGCGGGTGCGGATACGCGGGGCAGCGTCAGCGGGTTCTCGACGGT
CACGGCGGGCATGTCGACACTAGTTCTAGCCAGCTTTTGTTCCCTTTAGTGAGGGTTAATTTCGAGCTTG
GCGTAATCATGGTCATAGCTGTTTCCTGTGTGAAATTGTTATCCGCTCACAATTCCACACAACATACGAG
CCGGAAGCATAAAGTGTAAAGCCTGGGGTGCCTAATGAGTGAGCTAACTCACATTAATTGCGTTGCGCTC
ACTGCCCGCTTTCCAGTCGGGAAACCTGTCGTGCCAGCTGCATTAATGAATCGGCCAACGCGCGGGGAGA
GGCGGTTTGCGTATTGGGCGCTCTTCCGCTTCCTCGCTCACTGACTCGCTGCGCTCGGTCGTTCGGCTGC
GGCGAGCGGTATCAGCTCACTCAAAGGCGGTAATACGGTTATCCACAGAATCAGGGGATAACGCAGGAAA
GAACATGTGAGCAAAAGGCCAGCAAAAGGCCAGGAACCGTAAAAAGGCCGCGTTGCTGGCGTTTTTCCAT
AGGCTCCGCCCCCCTGACGAGCATCACAAAAATCGACGCTCAAGTCAGAGGTGGCGAAACCCGACAGGAC
TATAAAGATACCAGGCGTTTCCCCCTGGAAGCTCCCTCGTGCGCTCTCCTGTTCCGACCCTGCCGCTTAC
CGGATACCTGTCCGCCTTTCTCCCTTCGGGAAGCGTGGCGCTTTCTCATAGCTCACGCTGTAGGTATCTC
AGTTCGGTGTAGGTCGTTCGCTCCAAGCTGGGCTGTGTGCACGAACCCCCCGTTCAGCCCGACCGCTGCG
CCTTATCCGGTAACTATCGTCTTGAGTCCAACCCGGTAAGACACGACTTATCGCCACTGGCAGCAGCCAC
TGGTAACAGGATTAGCAGAGCGAGGTATGTAGGCGGTGCTACAGAGTTCTTGAAGTGGTGGCCTAACTAC
GGCTACACTAGAAGGACAGTATTTGGTATCTGCGCTCTGCTGAAGCCAGTTACCTTCGGAAAAAGAGTTG
GTAGCTCTTGATCCGGCAAACAAACCACCGCTGGTAGCGGTGGTTTTTTTGTTTGCAAGCAGCAGATTAC
GCGCAGAAAAAAAGGATCTCAAGAAGATCCTTTGATCTTTTCTACGGGGTCTGACGCTCAGTGGAACGAA
AACTCACGTTAAGGGATTTTGGTCATGAGATTATCAAAAAGGATCTTCACCTAGATCCTTTTAAATTAAA
AATGAAGTTTTAAATCAATCTAAAGTATATATGAGTAAACTTGGTCTGACAGTTACCAATGCTTAATCAG
TGAGGCACCTATCTCAGCGATCTGTCTATTTCGTTCATCCATAGTTGCCTGACTCCCCGTCGTGTAGATA
ACTACGATACGGGAGGGCTTACCATCTGGCCCCAGTGCTGCAATGATACCGCGAGACCCACGCTCACCGG
CTCCAGATTTATCAGCAATAAACCAGCCAGCCGGAAGGGCCGAGCGCAGAAGTGGTCCTGCAACTTTATC
CGCCTCCATCCAGTCTATTAATTGTTGCCGGGAAGCTAGAGTAAGTAGTTCGCCAGTTAATAGTTTGCGC
AACGTTGTTGCCATTGCTACAGGCATCGTGGTGTCACGCTCGTCGTTTGGTATGGCTTCATTCAGCTCCG
GTTCCCAACGATCAAGGCGAGTTACATGATCCCCCATGTTGTGCAAAAAAGCGGTTAGCTCCTTCGGTCC
TCCGATCGTTGTCAGAAGTAAGTTGGCCGCAGTGTTATCACTCATGGTTATGGCAGCACTGCATAATTCT
CTTACTGTCATGCCATCCGTAAGATGCTTTTCTGTGACTGGTGAGTACTCAACCAAGTCATTCTGAGAAT
AGTGTATGCGGCGACCGAGTTGCTCTTGCCCGGCGTCAATACGGGATAATACCGCGCCACATAGCAGAAC
TTTAAAAGTGCTCATCATTGGAAAACGTTCTTCGGGGCGAAAACTCTCAAGGATCTTACCGCTGTTGAGA
TCCAGTTCGATGTAACCCACTCGTGCACCCAACTGATCTTCAGCATCTTTTACTTTCACCAGCGTTTCTG
GGTGAGCAAAAACAGGAAGGCAAAATGCCGCAAAAAAGGGAATAAGGGCGACACGGAAATGTTGAATACT
CATACTCTTCCTTTTTCAATATTATTGAAGCATTTATCAGGGTTATTGTCTCATGAGCGGATACATATTT
GAATGTATTTAGAAAAATAAACAAATAGGGGTTCCGCGCACATTTCCCCGAAAAGTGCCAC
