>Addgene plasmid #24368 | pattB-QF-hsp70 | addgene partial sequence | sequence record 30140 | 24368 with T3
GGACCGTCGAGAACCCGCTGACGCTGCCCCGCGTATCCGCACCCGCCGACGCCGTCGCACGTCCCGTGCT
CACCGTGACCACCGCGCCCAGCGGTTTCGAGGGCGAGGGCTTCCCGGTGCGCCGCGCGTTCGCCGGGATC
AACTACCGCCACCTCGACCCGTTCATCATGATGGACCAGATGGGTGAGGTGGAGTACGCGCCCGGGGAGC
CCAAGGGCACGCCCTGGCACCCGCACCGCGGCTTCGAGACCGTGACCTACATCGTCGACACTAGTGGATC
TCTAGAGGTACCCTCGAGCCGCGGCCGCGGATCTAAACGAGTTTTTAAGCAAACTCACTCCCTGACAATA
AAAACGCAATTATCTTTAAATAAATATATTCTATTTATTAACCAAGTAGCTAATATAGCTAAAATCAATT
TGTTGCTAACTTAAAACTAACATAATTATGTATTAGTTATTTACATTCTTTTGGTTGGTTACAACCAAAT
AAATAATATCACTTTTAAAAACTTAAGCCAGGAACTGAATAATTTTCTATTTGGCTTTAGTCGACGGTAT
CGATAGACGTCCTATTGCTCATACGTGTTGATATCGCTAAAATTACACCCTGGGACAAACCCGAGGTTCG
TCATGAACTGCGGATCAACGTCAACCGCATCCGTGTACTCGATCGATGCCAGATCATCCACCATCGCATC
ATAGTCTACAGTCGAATATCCGAAATTGGCCATGGGGACGAGGTTACTA
